>Addgene plasmid #178291 | pAG414GPD-CaCYP722C(pYL803) | addgene full sequence | sequence record 364898 | Addgene NGS Result
CCGTCATCACCGAAACGCGCGAGACGAAAGGGCCTCGTGATACGCCTATTTTTATAGGTTAATGTCATGA
TAATAATGGTTTCTTAGACGGATCGCTTGCCTGTAACTTACACGCGCCTCGTATCTTTTAATGATGGAAT
AATTTGGGAATTTACTCTGTGTTTATTTATTTTTATGTTTTGTATTTGGATTTTAGAAAGTAAATAAAGA
AGGTAGAAGAGTTACGGAATGAAGAAAAAAAAATAAACAAAGGTTTAAAAAATTTCAACAAAAAGCGTAC
TTTACATATATATTTATTAGACAAGAAAAGCAGATTAAATAGATATACATTCGATTAACGATAAGTAAAA
TGTAAAATCACAGGATTTTCGTGTGTGGTCTTCTACACAGACAAGATGAAACAATTCGGCATTAATACCT
GAGAGCAGGAAGAGCAAGATAAAAGGTAGTATTTGTTGGCGATCCCCCTAGAGTCTTTTACATCTTCGGA
AAACAAAAACTATTTTTTCTTTAATTTCTTTTTTTACTTTCTATTTTTAATTTATATATTTATATTAAAA
AATTTAAATTATAATTATTTTTATAGCACGTGATGAAAAGGACCCAGGTGGCACTTTTCGGGGAAATGTG
CGCGGAACCCCTATTTGTTTATTTTTCTAAATACATTCAAATATGTATCCGCTCATGAGACAATAACCCT
GATAAATGCTTCAATAATATTGAAAAAGGAAGAGTATGAGTATTCAACATTTCCGTGTCGCCCTTATTCC
CTTTTTTGCGGCATTTTGCCTTCCTGTTTTTGCTCACCCAGAAACGCTGGTGAAAGTAAAAGATGCTGAA
GATCAGTTGGGTGCACGAGTGGGTTACATCGAACTGGATCTCAACAGCGGTAAGATCCTTGAGAGTTTTC
GCCCCGAAGAACGTTTTCCAATGATGAGCACTTTTAAAGTTCTGCTATGTGGCGCGGTATTATCCCGTAT
TGACGCCGGGCAAGAGCAACTCGGTCGCCGCATACACTATTCTCAGAATGACTTGGTTGAGTACTCACCA
GTCACAGAAAAGCATCTTACGGATGGCATGACAGTAAGAGAATTATGCAGTGCTGCCATAACCATGAGTG
ATAACACTGCGGCCAACTTACTTCTGACAACGATCGGAGGACCGAAGGAGCTAACCGCTTTTTTGCACAA
CATGGGGGATCATGTAACTCGCCTTGATCGTTGGGAACCGGAGCTGAATGAAGCCATACCAAACGACGAG
CGTGACACCACGATGCCTGTAGCAATGGCAACAACGTTGCGCAAACTATTAACTGGCGAACTACTTACTC
TAGCTTCCCGGCAACAATTAATAGACTGGATGGAGGCGGATAAAGTTGCAGGACCACTTCTGCGCTCGGC
CCTTCCGGCTGGCTGGTTTATTGCTGATAAATCTGGAGCCGGTGAGCGTGGGTCTCGCGGTATCATTGCA
GCACTGGGGCCAGATGGTAAGCCCTCCCGTATCGTAGTTATCTACACGACGGGGAGTCAGGCAACTATGG
ATGAACGAAATAGACAGATCGCTGAGATAGGTGCCTCACTGATTAAGCATTGGTAACTGTCAGACCAAGT
TTACTCATATATACTTTAGATTGATTTAAAACTTCATTTTTAATTTAAAAGGATCTAGGTGAAGATCCTT
TTTGATAATCTCATGACCAAAATCCCTTAACGTGAGTTTTCGTTCCACTGAGCGTCAGACCCCGTAGAAA
AGATCAAAGGATCTTCTTGAGATCCTTTTTTTCTGCGCGTAATCTGCTGCTTGCAAACAAAAAAACCACC
GCTACCAGCGGTGGTTTGTTTGCCGGATCAAGAGCTACCAACTCTTTTTCCGAAGGTAACTGGCTTCAGC
AGAGCGCAGATACCAAATACTGTTCTTCTAGTGTAGCCGTAGTTAGGCCACCACTTCAAGAACTCTGTAG
CACCGCCTACATACCTCGCTCTGCTAATCCTGTTACCAGTGGCTGCTGCCAGTGGCGATAAGTCGTGTCT
TACCGGGTTGGACTCAAGACGATAGTTACCGGATAAGGCGCAGCGGTCGGGCTGAACGGGGGGTTCGTGC
ACACAGCCCAGCTTGGAGCGAACGACCTACACCGAACTGAGATACCTACAGCGTGAGCTATGAGAAAGCG
CCACGCTTCCCGAAGGGAGAAAGGCGGACAGGTATCCGGTAAGCGGCAGGGTCGGAACAGGAGAGCGCAC
GAGGGAGCTTCCAGGGGGAAACGCCTGGTATCTTTATAGTCCTGTCGGGTTTCGCCACCTCTGACTTGAG
CGTCGATTTTTGTGATGCTCGTCAGGGGGGCGGAGCCTATGGAAAAACGCCAGCAACGCGGCCTTTTTAC
GGTTCCTGGCCTTTTGCTGGCCTTTTGCTCACATGTTCTTTCCTGCGTTATCCCCTGATTCTGTGGATAA
CCGTATTACCGCCTTTGAGTGAGCTGATACCGCTCGCCGCAGCCGAACGACCGAGCGCAGCGAGTCAGTG
AGCGAGGAAGCGGAAGAGCGCCCAATACGCAAACCGCCTCTCCCCGCGCGTTGGCCGATTCATTAATGCA
GCTGGCACGACAGGTTTCCCGACTGGAAAGCGGGCAGTGAGCGCAACGCAATTAATGTGAGTTAGCTCAC
TCATTAGGCACCCCAGGCTTTACACTTTATGCTTCCGGCTCGTATGTTGTGTGGAATTGTGAGCGGATAA
CAATTTCACACAGGAAACAGCTATGACCATGATTACGCCAAGCGCGCAATTAACCCTCACTAAAGGGAAC
AAAAGCTGGAGCTCAGTTTATCATTATCAATACTCGCCATTTCAAAGAATACGTAAATAATTAATAGTAG
TGATTTTCCTAACTTTATTTAGTCAAAAAATTAGCCTTTTAATTCTGCTGTAACCCGTACATGCCCAAAA
TAGGGGGCGGGTTACACAGAATATATAACATCGTAGGTGTCTGGGTGAACAGTTTATTCCTGGCATCCAC
TAAATATAATGGAGCCCGCTTTTTAAGCTGGCATCCAGAAAAAAAAAGAATCCCAGCACCAAAATATTGT
TTTCTTCACCAACCATCAGTTCATAGGTCCATTCTCTTAGCGCAACTACAGAGAACAGGGGCACAAACAG
GCAAAAAACGGGCACAACCTCAATGGAGTGATGCAACCTGCCTGGAGTAAATGATGACACAAGGCAATTG
ACCCACGCATGTATCTATCTCATTTTCTTACACCTTCTATTACCTTCTGCTCTCTCTGATTTGGAAAAAG
CTGAAAAAAAAGGTTGAAACCAGTTCCCTGAAATTATTCCCCTACTTGACTAATAAGTATATAAAGACGG
TAGGTATTGATTGTAATTCTGTAAATCTATTTCTTAAACTTCTTAAATTCTACTTTTATAGTTAGTCTTT
TTTTTAGTTTTAAAACACCAGAACTTAGTTTCGACGGATTCTAGAACTAGTGGATCCCCCATCACAAGTT
TGTACAAAAAAGCAGGCTTCTATACAATGTTGGCCTTGTCCATGGAAGATATTCTGTTGTTGGTTTCCAA
GTACTACGATATCTTGTTGGCCTCCATTTTGGTTATTTCTGTTACCGCCATCTACTTGATCCCAAAGGTT
TCTACTAGAGCCAAGGATTCTAAATCTTGTGTTCCAGGTAATTTGGGTATCCCATTTGTTGGTGAAACTT
TCGCTTTGTTGTCTGCTACCAATTCTGTTAAGGGTTGCTACGATTTCGTCAGATTGAGAAGAGAAAGACA
TGGTAGATGGTTCAAGACCAGAATTTTCGGTAAGATCCATGTTTTCGTTCCATCTGTTGAAGGTGCTAAG
ACCATTTTCACTAATGATTTCGCCTTGTTCAACAAAGGCTACGTTAAGTCTATGGCTGATGCTGTTGGTA
AAAAGTCTTTGTTGTGTGTCCCACAAGAATCCCATAAGAGAATTAGAAGGTTGTTGTCCGATCCTTTCTC
CATGAATTCTTTGTCCAAGTTCGTTGAAAGGTTCGACAATATGTTGTGCGAGAGATTGAAAAAGGTCCAG
ATGGAAGAGAAGTCTTTCACCGTTTTGGATTTCAACATGAAGATTACCTTCGATGCCATGTGCGATATGT
TGATGTCTATTAAGGATGCCTCCTTGTTGGAACAAATCGAAAGAGATTGCACCGTTGTTTCTGATGCTAT
GTTGTCTTTCCCAGTTATGATTCCAGGTACTAGGTACTACAAAGGTATTAAGGCTAGAAGGCGTTTGATG
GAAACTTTCAAGAAGATGATTACCGCCAGAAGATCTGGTAAGGATTATCACGAAGATTTCTTGCAGTCCA
TGTTGGAAAAAGATTCTTGTCCAGCTGATCAAAAGTTGGACGATGAAGAAATCATGGACAACCTGCTGAC
TATGATTATTGCTGGTCAAACTACTACAGCTGCTGCAATGATGTGGTCTGTTAAGTTTTTGGATGAACAT
AGAGAAGCCCAGAACAGACTAAGAGAAGAACAATTGTCTGTCTTGAGGTCTAAACCTAATGGTGCTTTGT
TGGCTTTGGATGACTTGAACTCTATGTCTTACGCTTCCAAGGTTGTCAAAGAAACCTTGAGAATGTCCAA
CGTTTTGTTGTGGTTCCCAAGAGTTGCTTTGAACGATTGCTCTATTGAAGGTTTCGAGATCAAGAAAGGT
TGGCATGCTAATATTGATGCTACCTGCATTCATTACGACCCCACTATCTACAAACATCCAATGAGATTCA
ACCCATCCAGATTCGACGAAATGCAAAAACCATACTCCTACATTCCATTTGGTTCTGGTCCAAGAACTTG
CTTGGGTATTAACATGGCTAAGGTTACCATGCTGGTTTTCTTGTACAGATTGACTTCTGGTTACAAGTGG
ACCGTTGATGATTTGGATTGCTCTTTGGAAAGAAAGGCCCATATTCCAAGATTGAGATCTGGTTGTCCAA
TTACTTTGACTGCATTGCACGATGAGTGAGACCCAGCTTTCTTGTACAAAGTGGTGATGGGCTGCAGGAA
TTCGATATCAAGCTTATCGATACCGTCGACCTCGAGTCATGTAATTAGTTATGTCACGCTTACATTCACG
CCCTCCCCCCACATCCGCTCTAACCGAAAAGGAAGGAGTTAGACAACCTGAAGTCTAGGTCCCTATTTAT
TTTTTTATAGTTATGTTAGTATTAAGAACGTTATTTATATTTCAAATTTTTCTTTTTTTTCTGTACAGAC
GCGTGTACGCATGTAACATTATACTGAAAACCTTGCTTGAGAAGGTTTTGGGACGCTCGAAGGCTTTAAT
TTGCGGCCGGTACCCAATTCGCCCTATAGTGAGTCGTATTACGCGCGCTCACTGGCCGTCGTTTTACAAC
GTCGTGACTGGGAAAACCCTGGCGTTACCCAACTTAATCGCCTTGCAGCACATCCCCCTTTCGCCAGCTG
GCGTAATAGCGAAGAGGCCCGCACCGATCGCCCTTCCCAACAGTTGCGCAGCCTGAATGGCGAATGG
[124 nt withheld, positions 5528-5651]
C
[91 nt withheld, positions 5653-5743]
A
[49 nt withheld, positions 5745-5793]
CCTTTGACGTTGGAGTCCACGTTCTTT
[37 nt withheld, positions 5821-5857]
ACCCTATCTCGGTCTATTCTTTTGATTTATAAGGGATTTTGCCGATTTCGGCCTATTGGTTAAAAAATGA
GCTGATTTAACAAAAATTTAACGCGAATTTTAACAAAATATTAACGCTTACAATTTCCTGATGCGGTATT
TTCTCCTTACGCATCTGTGCGGTATTTCACACCGCATAGATCGGCAAGTGCACAAACAATACTTAAATAA
ATACTACTCAGTAATAACCTATTTCTTAGCATTTTTGACGAAATTTGCTATTTTGTTAGAGTCTTTTACA
CCATTTGTCTCCACACCTCCGCTTACATCAACACCAATAACGCCATTTAATCTAAGCGCATCACCAACAT
TTTCTGGCGTCAGTCCACCAGCTAACATAAAATGTAAGCTTTCGGGGCTCTCTTGCCTTCCAACCCAGTC
AGAAATCGAGTTCCAATCCAAAAGTTCACCTGTCCCACCTGCTTCTGAATCAAACAAGGGAATAAACGAA
TGAGGTTTCTGTGAAGCTGCACTGAGTAGTATGTTGCAGTCTTTTGGAAATACGAGTCTTTTAATAACTG
GCAAACCGAGGAACTCTTGGTATTCTTGCCACGACTCATCTCCATGCAGTTGGACGATATCAATGCCGTA
ATCATTGACCAGAGCCAAAACATCCTCCTTAGGTTGATTACGAAACACGCCAACCAAGTATTTCGGAGTG
CCTGAACTATTTTTATATGCTTTTACAAGACTTGAAATTTTCCTTGCAATAACCGGGTCAATTGTTCTCT
TTCTATTGGGCACACATATAATACCCAGCAAGTCAGCATCGGAATCTAGAGCACATTCTGCGGCCTCTGT
GCTCTGCAAGCCGCAAACTTTCACCAATGGACCAGAACTACCTGTGAAATTAATAACAGACATACTCCAA
GCTGCCTTTGTGTGCTTAATCACGTATACTCACGTGCTCAATAGTCACCAATGCCCTCCCTCTTGGCCCT
CTCCTTTTCTTTTTTCGACCGAATTAATTCTTAATCGGCAAAAAAAGAAAAGCTCCGGATCAAGATTGTA
CGTAAGGTGACAAGCTATTTTTCAATAAAGAATATCTTCCACTACTGCCATCTGGCGTCATAACTGCAAA
GTACACATATATTACGATGCTGTTCTATTAAATGCTTCCTATATTATATATATAGTAATGTCGTGATCTA
TGGTGCACTCTCAGTACAATCTGCTCTGATGCCGCATAGTTAAGCCAGCCCCGACACCCGCCAACACCCG
CTGACGCGCCCTGACGGGCTTGTCTGCTCCCGGCATCCGCTTACAGACAAGCTGTGACCGTCTCCGGGAG
CTGCATGTGTCAGAGGTTTTCA
Features (pLannotate 1.2.2; 23 found; start..end, strand, type, name):
     91..594     -  misc_feature   CEN/ARS: S. cerevisiae CEN6 centromere fused to an autonomously replicating sequence
    631..735     +  promoter       AmpR promoter: bla
    736..1596    +  CDS            AmpR: β-lactamase; bla; confers resistance to ampicillin, carbenicillin, and related antibiotics
   1767..2355    +  rep_origin     ori: high-copy-number ColE1/pMB1/pBR322/pUC origin of replication
   2538..2630    +  CDS            lacI (fragment): lac repressor; lacI; The lac repressor binds to the lac operator to inhibit transcription in E. coli. This inhibition can be relieved by adding lactose or isopropyl-β-D-thiogalactopyranoside (IPTG).
   2643..2664    +  protein_bind   CAP binding site: CAP binding activates transcription in the presence of cAMP. E. coli catabolite activator protein
   2679..2709    +  promoter       lac promoter: promoter for the E. coli lac operon
   2717..2733    +  protein_bind   lac operator: The lac repressor binds to the lac operator to inhibit transcription in E. coli. This inhibition can be relieved by adding lactose or isopropyl-β-D-thiogalactopyranoside (IPTG). lac repressor encoded by lacI
   2778..2796    +  promoter       T3 promoter: promoter for bacteriophage T3 RNA polymerase
   2821..3464    +  promoter       GAP promoter: S. cerevisiae TDH3; promoter for glyceraldehyde-3-phosphate dehydrogenase
   3470..3490    +  misc_feature   MCS (fragment): pBluescript multiple cloning site
   3494..3518    +  protein_bind   attB1: mutant version of attB; recombination site for the Gateway® BP reaction BP Clonase™
   5001..5025    -  protein_bind   attB2: mutant version of attB; recombination site for the Gateway® BP reaction BP Clonase™
   5029..5076    +  misc_feature   MCS (fragment): pBluescript multiple cloning site
   5077..5324    +  terminator     CYC1 terminator: S. cerevisiae CYC1; transcription terminator for CYC1
   5343..5361    -  promoter       T7 promoter: promoter for bacteriophage T7 RNA polymerase
   5369..5524    +  CDS            lacZα (fragment): LacZα fragment of β-galactosidase; lacZ fragment
   5528..5956    +  rep_origin     f1 ori (sequence partly withheld): f1 bacteriophage origin of replication; arrow indicates direction of (+) strand synthesis
   5984..6035    -  misc_feature   bom (fragment): basis of mobility region from pBR322
   6086..6760    -  CDS            TRP1: phosphoribosylanthranilate isomerase, required for tryptophan biosynthesis; S. cerevisiae TRP1; yeast auxotrophic marker
   6761..6908    -  promoter       TRP1 promoter: S. cerevisiae TRP1
   7046..7095    -  misc_feature   bom (fragment): basis of mobility region from pBR322
   7197..23      -  CDS            rop (fragment) (across the origin): Rop protein, which maintains plasmids at low copy number; rop
