[The description below was written by a language model from this plasmid's Addgene catalogue record and pLannotate feature annotations shown in this document.]
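Description:
pAG414GPD-CaCYP722C (pYL803) is a low-copy yeast expression plasmid built on the Gateway-compatible pAG414GPD-ccdB destination backbone and designed for use in Saccharomyces cerevisiae. It is an E. coli–yeast shuttle vector. In bacteria it replicates from a high-copy ColE1/pUC-type origin and is selected with ampicillin through the bla gene. In yeast a CEN6/ARS element gives stable, centromeric maintenance at roughly one to a few copies per cell, and the TRP1 marker with its own promoter complements tryptophan auxotrophy. An f1 origin and remnants of the pBluescript lineage (lac promoter/operator, lacZα fragment, T3 and T7 promoters, MCS fragments) are also annotated. These are carried over from the backbone and have no role in the yeast expression cassette.

The payload is the coding sequence for CaCYP722C, a CYP722C-family cytochrome P450 from pepper (Capsicum annuum), recorded as a 1,473 bp insert. It was introduced by Gateway recombination, replacing the ccdB counter-selection cassette, so the insert sits between attB1 and attB2 sites. The feature table does not annotate the coding sequence itself, but the gap between these sites matches the stated insert size. Expression is driven by the strong constitutive GAP (GPD/TDH3) promoter and terminated by the CYC1 terminator, and no epitope tag or reporter is recorded. The associated publication concerns a strigolactone-producing bacterium–yeast consortium, so the plasmid is presumably used to express this plant P450 in yeast for reconstituting or characterizing steps of strigolactone biosynthesis. The sequenced record (7,209 nt) is slightly shorter than the catalogued total size of 7,232 bp.
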