Addgene plasmid #178291: pAG414GPD-CaCYP722C(pYL803)
Purpose: Expresses CaCYP722C from C. annuum in Saccharomyces cerevisiae. Centromeric TRP, PGPD-CaCYP722C-TCYC1
Depositing lab: Yanran Li. Depositing organization: University of California, Riverside. Publication: Establishment of strigolactone-producing bacterium-yeast consortium. Wu S, Ma X, Zhou A, Valenzuela A, Zhou K, Li Y. Sci Adv. 2021 Sep 17;7(38):eabh4048. doi: 10.1126/sciadv.abh4048. Epub 2021 Sep 17. PubMed 34533983.
Backbone
  Vector backbone: pAG414GPD-ccdB
  Backbone manufacturer: Susan Lindquist
  Backbone size w/o insert (bp): 7387
  Total vector size (bp): 7232
  Vector type: Yeast Expression
  Selectable markers: TRP1
Growth in bacteria
  Bacterial resistance: Ampicillin, 100 μg/mL
  Growth temperature: 37°C
  Growth strain: DH5alpha
  Copy number: Unknown
Gene/Insert
  Gene/Insert name: CaCYP722C (alt name: CaCYP722C from C. annuum)
  Species: Capsicum annuum
  Insert size (bp): 1473
  GenBank ID: XP_016560669.1
  Promoter: GAP
  Cloning method: Gateway Cloning
  Sequencing primers: 5′ M13 rev; 3′ M13 for
Terms and licenses: Academic/Nonprofit Terms; Industry Terms: Not Available to Industry
How to cite: pAG414GPD-CaCYP722C(pYL803) was a gift from Yanran Li (Addgene plasmid # 178291 ; http://n2t.net/addgene:178291 ; RRID:Addgene_178291)
